Addgene plasmid #118661: LentiV_Neo_WT_ZFP64
Purpose: Express human wild type ZFP64 gene
Depositing lab: Christopher Vakoc. Depositing organization: Cold Spring Harbor Laboratory. Publication: A Transcription Factor Addiction in Leukemia Imposed by the MLL Promoter Sequence. Lu B, Klingbeil O, Tarumoto Y, Somerville TDD, Huang YH, Wei Y, Wai DC, Low JKK, Milazzo JP, Wu XS, Cao Z, Yan X, Demerdash OE, Huang G, Mackay JP, Kinney JB, Shi J, Vakoc CR. Cancer Cell. 2018 Dec 10;34(6):970-981.e8. doi: 10.1016/j.ccell.2018.10.015. Epub 2018 Nov 29. PubMed 30503706.
Backbone
  Vector backbone: LentiV_neo
  Backbone size w/o insert (bp): 7210
  Total vector size (bp): 9226
  Vector type: Lentiviral
  Selectable markers: Neomycin (select with G418)
Growth in bacteria
  Bacterial resistance: Ampicillin, 100 μg/mL
  Growth temperature: 37°C
  Growth strain: NEB Stable
  Copy number: High Copy
Gene/Insert
  Gene/Insert name: ZFP64
  Species: H. sapiens (human)
  Insert size (bp): 2046
  GenBank ID: NM_018197.2
  Entrez Gene: ZFP64 (a.k.a. MGC940, ZNF338)
  Promoter: EF1a
  Cloning method: Gibson Cloning
  Sequencing primers: 5′ EF1a
Terms and licenses: Academic/Nonprofit Terms; Industry Terms: Not Available to Industry
How to cite: LentiV_Neo_WT_ZFP64 was a gift from Christopher Vakoc (Addgene plasmid # 118661 ; http://n2t.net/addgene:118661 ; RRID:Addgene_118661)
