[The description below was written by a language model from this plasmid's Addgene catalogue record and pLannotate feature annotations shown in this document.]
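Description:
LentiV_Neo_WT_ZFP64 is a third-generation-style, self-inactivating HIV-1 lentiviral transfer plasmid built on the LentiV_neo backbone to express wild-type human ZFP64 (also called ZNF338), a zinc-finger protein annotated as a likely transcriptional regulator. The plasmid is 9,226 bp and is maintained in E. coli through a high-copy ColE1/pUC-type origin with ampicillin resistance. It also carries an f1 origin, an SV40 origin and poly(A) signal, and leftover cloning-vector elements (lac promoter/operator, lacZα and lacI fragments, T3 and T7 promoters) outside the viral region. The two feature tables, one from the depositor sequence and one from repository sequencing, list the same 27 features and differ only in where numbering starts on the circle.

An RSV promoter fused to a truncated 5' LTR drives viral genomic RNA, so production is Tat-independent. It is followed by the Ψ packaging signal with a gag fragment, the RRE for Rev-dependent nuclear export, and the cPPT/CTS. Within the provirus, an EF-1α core promoter drives the roughly 2 kb ZFP64 insert. The automated annotation marks only part of this insert as matching the reference protein. Downstream on the same strand is the neo (nptII) coding sequence, which allows G418 selection of transduced mammalian cells. A tiny PuroR fragment abuts neo and looks like a remnant of a marker swap. No separate promoter, IRES or 2A element is annotated between ZFP64 and neo, so the record does not state how the two are linked. A WPRE boosts transcript expression ahead of the ΔU3 3' LTR. The construct is suited to stable ZFP64 expression in human cells, and it was deposited with a study of transcription factor dependency in MLL-associated leukemia.
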