Features (pLannotate 1.2.2; 27 found; start..end, strand, type, name):
      5..231     +  promoter       RSV promoter: Rous sarcoma virus enhancer/promoter
    232..412     +  LTR            5' LTR (truncated): truncated 5' long terminal repeat (LTR) from HIV-1
    459..584     +  misc_feature   HIV-1 Ψ: packaging signal of human immunodeficiency virus type 1
    568..931     +  CDS            HIV-1 gag (fragment): gag protein from human immunodeficiency virus 1; gag
   1077..1310    +  misc_feature   RRE: The Rev response element (RRE) of HIV-1 allows for Rev-dependent mRNA export from the nucleus to the cytoplasm.
   1687..1713    +  CDS            Rev (fragment): human immunodeficiency virus 1 (HIV-1) Rev protein; rev; enhances nuclear export of unspliced and incompletely spliced viral mRNAs
   1723..1840    +  misc_feature   cPPT/CTS: central polypurine tract and central termination sequence of HIV-1
   1909..2120    +  promoter       EF-1α core promoter: core promoter for human elongation factor EF-1α
   2476..3609    +  CDS            ZFP64 (fragment): ZF64B_HUMAN - Also known as ZNF338 Experimental evidence at protein level: Swiss-Prot protein existence level 1. May be involved in transcriptional regulation. From Homo sapiens (Human).
   4255..4273    +  CDS            PuroR (fragment): puromycin N-acetyltransferase; pac from Streptomyces; confers resistance to puromycin
   4273..5064    +  CDS            neo: KKA2_KLEPN - Also known as kan, nptII. Experimental evidence at protein level: Swiss-Prot protein existence level 1. Resistance to kanamycin, neomycin, paromomycin, ribostamycin, butirosin and gentamicin B. From Klebsiella pneumoniae.
   5083..5671    +  misc_feature   WPRE: woodchuck hepatitis virus posttranscriptional regulatory element
   5722..5741    +  misc_feature   cPPT/CTS (fragment): central polypurine tract and central termination sequence of HIV-1
   5743..5976    +  LTR            3' LTR (ΔU3): self-inactivating 3' long terminal repeat (LTR) from HIV-1
   6054..6175    +  polyA_signal   SV40 poly(A) signal: SV40 polyadenylation signal
   6215..6350    +  rep_origin     SV40 ori: SV40 origin of replication
   6371..6389    -  promoter       T7 promoter: promoter for bacteriophage T7 RNA polymerase
   6397..6552    +  CDS            lacZα (fragment): LacZα fragment of β-galactosidase; lacZ fragment
   6557..6985    +  rep_origin     f1 ori (sequence partly withheld): f1 bacteriophage origin of replication; arrow indicates direction of (+) strand synthesis
   7038..7142    +  promoter       AmpR promoter: bla
   7143..8003    +  CDS            AmpR: β-lactamase; bla; confers resistance to ampicillin, carbenicillin, and related antibiotics
   8174..8762    +  rep_origin     ori: high-copy-number ColE1/pMB1/pBR322/pUC origin of replication
   8945..9037    +  CDS            lacI (fragment): lac repressor; lacI; The lac repressor binds to the lac operator to inhibit transcription in E. coli. This inhibition can be relieved by adding lactose or isopropyl-β-D-thiogalactopyranoside (IPTG).
   9050..9071    +  protein_bind   CAP binding site: CAP binding activates transcription in the presence of cAMP. E. coli catabolite activator protein
   9086..9116    +  promoter       lac promoter: promoter for the E. coli lac operon
   9124..9140    +  protein_bind   lac operator: The lac repressor binds to the lac operator to inhibit transcription in E. coli. This inhibition can be relieved by adding lactose or isopropyl-β-D-thiogalactopyranoside (IPTG). lac repressor encoded by lacI
   9185..9203    +  promoter       T3 promoter: promoter for bacteriophage T3 RNA polymerase
>Addgene plasmid #118661 | LentiV_Neo_WT_ZFP64 | depositor full sequence | sequence record 224127 | LentiV_Neo_WT_ZFP64 sequence 9226 bps
TTAATGTAGTCTTATGCAATACTCTTGTAGTCTTGCAACATGGTAACGATGAGTTAGCAACATGCCTTAC
AAGGAGAGAAAAAGCACCGTGCATGCCGATTGGTGGAAGTAAGGTGGTACGATCGTGCCTTATTAGGAAG
GCAACAGACGGGTCTGACATGGATTGGACGAACCACTGAATTGCCGCATTGCAGAGATATTGTATTTAAG
TGCCTAGCTCGATACATAAACGGGTCTCTCTGGTTAGACCAGATCTGAGCCTGGGAGCTCTCTGGCTAAC
TAGGGAACCCACTGCTTAAGCCTCAATAAAGCTTGCCTTGAGTGCTTCAAGTAGTGTGTGCCCGTCTGTT
GTGTGACTCTGGTAACTAGAGATCCCTCAGACCCTTTTAGTCAGTGTGGAAAATCTCTAGCAGTGGCGCC
CGAACAGGGACTTGAAAGCGAAAGGGAAACCAGAGGAGCTCTCTCGACGCAGGACTCGGCTTGCTGAAGC
GCGCACGGCAAGAGGCGAGGGGCGGCGACTGGTGAGTACGCCAAAAATTTTGACTAGCGGAGGCTAGAAG
GAGAGAGATGGGTGCGAGAGCGTCAGTATTAAGCGGGGGAGAATTAGATCGCGATGGGAAAAAATTCGGT
TAAGGCCAGGGGGAAAGAAAAAATATAAATTAAAACATATAGTATGGGCAAGCAGGGAGCTAGAACGATT
CGCAGTTAATCCTGGCCTGTTAGAAACATCAGAAGGCTGTAGACAAATACTGGGACAGCTACAACCATCC
CTTCAGACAGGATCAGAAGAACTTAGATCATTATATAATACAGTAGCAACCCTCTATTGTGTGCATCAAA
GGATAGAGATAAAAGACACCAAGGAAGCTTTAGACAAGATAGAGGAAGAGCAAAACAAAAGTAAGACCAC
CGCACAGCAAGCGGCCGCTGATCTTCAGACCTGGAGGAGGAGATATGAGGGACAATTGGAGAAGTGAATT
ATATAAATATAAAGTAGTAAAAATTGAACCATTAGGAGTAGCACCCACCAAGGCAAAGAGAAGAGTGGTG
CAGAGAGAAAAAAGAGCAGTGGGAATAGGAGCTTTGTTCCTTGGGTTCTTGGGAGCAGCAGGAAGCACTA
TGGGCGCAGCGTCAATGACGCTGACGGTACAGGCCAGACAATTATTGTCTGGTATAGTGCAGCAGCAGAA
CAATTTGCTGAGGGCTATTGAGGCGCAACAGCATCTGTTGCAACTCACAGTCTGGGGCATCAAGCAGCTC
CAGGCAAGAATCCTGGCTGTGGAAAGATACCTAAAGGATCAACAGCTCCTGGGGATTTGGGGTTGCTCTG
GAAAACTCATTTGCACCACTGCTGTGCCTTGGAATGCTAGTTGGAGTAATAAATCTCTGGAACAGATTTG
GAATCACACGACCTGGATGGAGTGGGACAGAGAAATTAACAATTACACAAGCTTAATACACTCCTTAATT
GAAGAATCGCAAAACCAGCAAGAAAAGAATGAACAAGAATTATTGGAATTAGATAAATGGGCAAGTTTGT
GGAATTGGTTTAACATAACAAATTGGCTGTGGTATATAAAATTATTCATAATGATAGTAGGAGGCTTGGT
AGGTTTAAGAATAGTTTTTGCTGTACTTTCTATAGTGAATAGAGTTAGGCAGGGATATTCACCATTATCG
TTTCAGACCCACCTCCCAACCCCGAGGGGACCCAGACCACAATTTTAAAAGAAAAGGGGGGATTGGGGGG
TACAGTGCAGGGGAAAGAATAGTAGACATAATAGCAACAGACATACAAACTAAAGAATTACAAAAACAAA
TTACAAAAATTCAAAATTTTCGGGTTTATTACAGGGACAGCAGAGATCCACTTTGGCGCCGGCTCGAGTG
GCTCCGGTGCCCGTCAGTGGGCAGAGCGCACATCGCCCACAGTCCCCGAGAAGTTGGGGGGAGGGGTCGG
CAATTGAACCGGTGCCTAGAGAAGGTGGCGCGGGGTAAACTGGGAAAGTGATGTCGTGTACTGGCTCCGC
CTTTTTCCCGAGGGTGGGGGAGAACCGTATATAAGTGCAGTAGTCGCCGTGAACGTTCTTTTTCGCAACG
GGTTTGCCGCCAGAACACAGGTGTCGTGACGCGGGATCCGCCACCATGAACGCGAGCAGCGAGGGCGAGA
GCTTCGCGGGCTCGGTGCAAATTCCAGGTGGCACAACGGTGCTGGTGGAGCTGACTCCCGACATCCATAT
CTGCGGCATCTGCAAGCAGCAGTTTAACAACCTGGATGCCTTTGTAGCTCACAAGCAAAGTGGCTGCCAG
CTGACAGGCACATCCGCAGCAGCCCCCAGCACGGTCCAGTTTGTATCGGAGGAAACAGTGCCTGCCACCC
AGACTCAGACCACCACCAGAACCATCACCTCGGAGACCCAGACAATCACAGTTTCAGCTCCAGAATTTGT
TTTTGAACATGGCTATCAAACTTACCTGCCCACGGAAAGTAATGAAAACCAGACAGCCACTGTCATCTCT
CTCCCTGCCAAGTCACGCACCAAAAAGCCCACAACACCACCTGCTCAGAAAAGGCTTAACTGTTGCTATC
CAGGTTGCCAATTCAAGACTGCTTATGGCATGAAGGACATGGAGCGGCATTTAAAAATTCACACGGGAGA
CAAACCCCATAAGTGTGAAGTCTGTGGCAAGTGCTTTAGCCGGAAAGACAAGCTGAAAACTCACATGCGG
TGCCACACGGGCGTGAAGCCCTACAAGTGTAAGACGTGTGACTACGCCGCTGCCGACAGCAGCAGCCTCA
ACAAGCACCTGAGGATCCACTCGGACGAGCGGCCCTTCAAATGCCAGATCTGCCCCTACGCCAGCCGCAA
CTCCAGCCAGCTCACTGTCCACCTGCGATCCCACACGGGGGACGCCCCCTTCCAGTGCTGGCTCTGTAGC
GCCAAGTTCAAAATCAGCTCGGACTTGAAAAGGCACATGCGGGTGCACTCGGGGGAGAAGCCTTTCAAGT
GCGAGTTCTGCAATGTCCGCTGCACCATGAAGGGGAACCTCAAGTCGCACATCCGTATCAAGCACAGCGG
GAATAACTTCAAGTGTCCTCATTGCGACTTCCTGGGTGACAGCAAAGCCACCCTCCGGAAGCACAGCCGC
GTGCACCAGTCGGAGCATCCTGAGAAGTGCTCGGAATGCAGCTACTCCTGCTCCAGCAAGGCCGCCCTGC
GCATCCACGAGCGTATCCACTGCACCGACCGCCCTTTCAAGTGCAACTACTGCAGCTTCGACACCAAACA
GCCCAGCAACCTGAGCAAGCACATGAAGAAGTTCCATGGGGACATGGTTAAGACTGAGGCTCTAGAGAGG
AAGGACACCGGCAGGCAGAGCAGCCGGCAGGTGGCCAAGCTGGATGCCAAGAAGAGTTTCCACTGCGATA
TATGCGATGCCTCCTTCATGCGGGAGGACTCGCTCCGCAGCCACAAGAGACAGCACAGTGAGTACAGTGA
GAGTAAGAACTCGGACGTGACCGTTCTCCAGTTTCAGATCGACCCCAGCAAGCAGCCCGCCACGCCCCTC
ACTGTGGGACACCTCCAGGTGCCCCTCCAGCCCAGCCAAGTGCCCCAGTTCAGCGAGGGAAGAGTCAAAA
TCATCGTTGGGCATCAGGTGCCCCAGGCGAACACCATCGTCCAGGCTGCCGCCGCTGCAGTGAACATCGT
CCCGCCTGCCTTGGTGGCCCAGAACCCAGAGGAACTCCCAGGGAACAGCCGGCTGCAGATCCTGCGCCAG
GTCAGTCTGATCGCCCCCCCTCAGTCCTCGCGGTGTCCGAGCGAGGCGGGCGCAATGACCCAGCCGGCTG
TCCTGCTGACCACCCACGAGCAGACGGACGGAGCCACTCTGCACCAGACTCTCATCCCCACGGCCTCAGG
TGGCCCCCAGGAAGGCTCTGGCAATCAAACTTTCATTACCAGTTCGGGTATTACTTGCACTGACTTTGAA
GGCCTAAACGCCTTGATTCAGGAGGGGACAGCAGAAGTGACAGTGGTGAGCGATGGAGGCCAGAACATCG
CAGTGGCCACCACAGCGCCACCGGTCTTCTCCTCCTCTTCCCAGCAAGAACTACCCAAGCAGACCTACTC
CATCATTCAAGGGGCAGCCCATCCAGCTTTGCTCTGTCCCGCCGACTCCATTCCAGATGGCAGCGGCGCC
ACCAACTTCAGCCTGCTGAAGCAGGCCGGCGACGTGGAGGAGAACCCCGGCCCCATGACCGAGTACAAGC
CCATGATTGAACAAGATGGATTGCACGCAGGTTCTCCGGCCGCTTGGGTGGAGAGGCTATTCGGCTATGA
CTGGGCACAACAGACAATCGGCTGCTCTGATGCCGCCGTGTTCCGGCTGTCAGCGCAGGGGCGCCCGGTT
CTTTTTGTCAAGACCGACCTGTCCGGTGCCCTGAATGAACTGCAGGACGAGGCAGCGCGGCTATCGTGGC
TGGCCACGACGGGCGTTCCTTGCGCAGCTGTGCTCGACGTTGTCACTGAAGCGGGAAGGGACTGGCTGCT
ATTGGGCGAAGTGCCGGGGCAGGATCTCCTGTCATCTCACCTTGCTCCTGCCGAGAAAGTATCCATCATG
GCTGATGCAATGCGGCGGCTGCATACGCTTGATCCGGCTACCTGCCCATTCGACCACCAAGCGAAACATC
GCATCGAGCGAGCACGTACTCGGATGGAAGCCGGTCTTGTCGATCAGGATGATCTGGACGAAGAGCATCA
GGGGCTCGCGCCAGCCGAACTGTTCGCCAGGCTCAAGGCGCGCATGCCCGACGGCGAGGATCTCGTCGTG
ACCCATGGCGATGCCTGCTTGCCGAATATCATGGTGGAAAATGGCCGCTTTTCTGGATTCATCGACTGTG
GCCGGCTGGGTGTGGCGGACCGCTATCAGGACATAGCGTTGGCTACCCGTGATATTGCTGAAGAGCTTGG
CGGCGAATGGGCTGACCGCTTCCTCGTGCTTTACGGTATCGCCGCTCCCGATTCGCAGCGCATCGCCTTC
TATCGCCTTCTTGACGAGTTCTTCTGAACGCGTTAAGTCGACAATCAACCTCTGGATTACAAAATTTGTG
AAAGATTGACTGGTATTCTTAACTATGTTGCTCCTTTTACGCTATGTGGATACGCTGCTTTAATGCCTTT
GTATCATGCTATTGCTTCCCGTATGGCTTTCATTTTCTCCTCCTTGTATAAATCCTGGTTGCTGTCTCTT
TATGAGGAGTTGTGGCCCGTTGTCAGGCAACGTGGCGTGGTGTGCACTGTGTTTGCTGACGCAACCCCCA
CTGGTTGGGGCATTGCCACCACCTGTCAGCTCCTTTCCGGGACTTTCGCTTTCCCCCTCCCTATTGCCAC
GGCGGAACTCATCGCCGCCTGCCTTGCCCGCTGCTGGACAGGGGCTCGGCTGTTGGGCACTGACAATTCC
GTGGTGTTGTCGGGGAAATCATCGTCCTTTCCTTGGCTGCTCGCCTGTGTTGCCACCTGGATTCTGCGCG
GGACGTCCTTCTGCTACGTCCCTTCGGCCCTCAATCCAGCGGACCTTCCTTCCCGCGGCCTGCTGCCGGC
TCTGCGGCCTCTTCCGCGTCTTCGCCTTCGCCCTCAGACGAGTCGGATCTCCCTTTGGGCCGCCTCCCCG
CGTCGACTTTAAGACCAATGACTTACAAGGCAGCTGTAGATCTTAGCCACTTTTTAAAAGAAAAGGGGGG
ACTGGAAGGGCTAATTCACTCCCAACGAAGACAAGATCTGCTTTTTGCTTGTACTGGGTCTCTCTGGTTA
GACCAGATCTGAGCCTGGGAGCTCTCTGGCTAACTAGGGAACCCACTGCTTAAGCCTCAATAAAGCTTGC
CTTGAGTGCTTCAAGTAGTGTGTGCCCGTCTGTTGTGTGACTCTGGTAACTAGAGATCCCTCAGACCCTT
TTAGTCAGTGTGGAAAATCTCTAGCAGTACGTATAGTAGTTCATGTCATCTTATTATTCAGTATTTATAA
CTTGCAAAGAAATGAATATCAGAGAGTGAGAGGAACTTGTTTATTGCAGCTTATAATGGTTACAAATAAA
GCAATAGCATCACAAATTTCACAAATAAAGCATTTTTTTCACTGCATTCTAGTTGTGGTTTGTCCAAACT
CATCAATGTATCTTATCATGTCTGGCTCTAGCTATCCCGCCCCTAACTCCGCCCATCCCGCCCCTAACTC
CGCCCAGTTCCGCCCATTCTCCGCCCCATGGCTGACTAATTTTTTTTATTTATGCAGAGGCCGAGGCCGC
CTCGGCCTCTGAGCTATTCCAGAAGTAGTGAGGAGGCTTTTTTGGAGGCCTAGGGACGTACCCAATTCGC
CCTATAGTGAGTCGTATTACGCGCGCTCACTGGCCGTCGTTTTACAACGTCGTGACTGGGAAAACCCTGG
CGTTACCCAACTTAATCGCCTTGCAGCACATCCCCCTTTCGCCAGCTGGCGTAATAGCGAAGAGGCCCGC
ACCGATCGCCCTTCCCAACAGTTGCGCAGCCTGAATGGCGAATGGG
[124 nt withheld, positions 6557-6680]
C
[91 nt withheld, positions 6682-6772]
A
[49 nt withheld, positions 6774-6822]
CCTTTGACGTTGGAGTCCACGTTCTTT
[37 nt withheld, positions 6850-6886]
ACCCTATCTCGGTCTATTCTTTTGATTTATAAGGGATTTTGCCGATTTCGGCCTATTGGTTAAAAAATGA
GCTGATTTAACAAAAATTTAACGCGAATTTTAACAAAATATTAACGCTTACAATTTAGGTGGCACTTTTC
GGGGAAATGTGCGCGGAACCCCTATTTGTTTATTTTTCTAAATACATTCAAATATGTATCCGCTCATGAG
ACAATAACCCTGATAAATGCTTCAATAATATTGAAAAAGGAAGAGTATGAGTATTCAACATTTCCGTGTC
GCCCTTATTCCCTTTTTTGCGGCATTTTGCCTTCCTGTTTTTGCTCACCCAGAAACGCTGGTGAAAGTAA
AAGATGCTGAAGATCAGTTGGGTGCACGAGTGGGTTACATCGAACTGGATCTCAACAGCGGTAAGATCCT
TGAGAGTTTTCGCCCCGAAGAACGTTTTCCAATGATGAGCACTTTTAAAGTTCTGCTATGTGGCGCGGTA
TTATCCCGTATTGACGCCGGGCAAGAGCAACTCGGTCGCCGCATACACTATTCTCAGAATGACTTGGTTG
AGTACTCACCAGTCACAGAAAAGCATCTTACGGATGGCATGACAGTAAGAGAATTATGCAGTGCTGCCAT
AACCATGAGTGATAACACTGCGGCCAACTTACTTCTGACAACGATCGGAGGACCGAAGGAGCTAACCGCT
TTTTTGCACAACATGGGGGATCATGTAACTCGCCTTGATCGTTGGGAACCGGAGCTGAATGAAGCCATAC
CAAACGACGAGCGTGACACCACGATGCCTGTAGCAATGGCAACAACGTTGCGCAAACTATTAACTGGCGA
ACTACTTACTCTAGCTTCCCGGCAACAATTAATAGACTGGATGGAGGCGGATAAAGTTGCAGGACCACTT
CTGCGCTCGGCCCTTCCGGCTGGCTGGTTTATTGCTGATAAATCTGGAGCCGGTGAGCGTGGGTCTCGCG
GTATCATTGCAGCACTGGGGCCAGATGGTAAGCCCTCCCGTATCGTAGTTATCTACACGACGGGGAGTCA
GGCAACTATGGATGAACGAAATAGACAGATCGCTGAGATAGGTGCCTCACTGATTAAGCATTGGTAACTG
TCAGACCAAGTTTACTCATATATACTTTAGATTGATTTAAAACTTCATTTTTAATTTAAAAGGATCTAGG
TGAAGATCCTTTTTGATAATCTCATGACCAAAATCCCTTAACGTGAGTTTTCGTTCCACTGAGCGTCAGA
CCCCGTAGAAAAGATCAAAGGATCTTCTTGAGATCCTTTTTTTCTGCGCGTAATCTGCTGCTTGCAAACA
AAAAAACCACCGCTACCAGCGGTGGTTTGTTTGCCGGATCAAGAGCTACCAACTCTTTTTCCGAAGGTAA
CTGGCTTCAGCAGAGCGCAGATACCAAATACTGTTCTTCTAGTGTAGCCGTAGTTAGGCCACCACTTCAA
GAACTCTGTAGCACCGCCTACATACCTCGCTCTGCTAATCCTGTTACCAGTGGCTGCTGCCAGTGGCGAT
AAGTCGTGTCTTACCGGGTTGGACTCAAGACGATAGTTACCGGATAAGGCGCAGCGGTCGGGCTGAACGG
GGGGTTCGTGCACACAGCCCAGCTTGGAGCGAACGACCTACACCGAACTGAGATACCTACAGCGTGAGCT
ATGAGAAAGCGCCACGCTTCCCGAAGGGAGAAAGGCGGACAGGTATCCGGTAAGCGGCAGGGTCGGAACA
GGAGAGCGCACGAGGGAGCTTCCAGGGGGAAACGCCTGGTATCTTTATAGTCCTGTCGGGTTTCGCCACC
TCTGACTTGAGCGTCGATTTTTGTGATGCTCGTCAGGGGGGCGGAGCCTATGGAAAAACGCCAGCAACGC
GGCCTTTTTACGGTTCCTGGCCTTTTGCTGGCCTTTTGCTCACATGTTCTTTCCTGCGTTATCCCCTGAT
TCTGTGGATAACCGTATTACCGCCTTTGAGTGAGCTGATACCGCTCGCCGCAGCCGAACGACCGAGCGCA
GCGAGTCAGTGAGCGAGGAAGCGGAAGAGCGCCCAATACGCAAACCGCCTCTCCCCGCGCGTTGGCCGAT
TCATTAATGCAGCTGGCACGACAGGTTTCCCGACTGGAAAGCGGGCAGTGAGCGCAACGCAATTAATGTG
AGTTAGCTCACTCATTAGGCACCCCAGGCTTTACACTTTATGCTTCCGGCTCGTATGTTGTGTGGAATTG
TGAGCGGATAACAATTTCACACAGGAAACAGCTATGACCATGATTACGCCAAGCGCGCAATTAACCCTCA
CTAAAGGGAACAAAAGCTGGAGCTGCAAGC
