Features (pLannotate 1.2.2; 27 found; start..end, strand, type, name):
    356..1489    +  CDS            ZFP64 (fragment): ZF64B_HUMAN - Also known as ZNF338 Experimental evidence at protein level: Swiss-Prot protein existence level 1. May be involved in transcriptional regulation. From Homo sapiens (Human).
   2135..2153    +  CDS            PuroR (fragment): puromycin N-acetyltransferase; pac from Streptomyces; confers resistance to puromycin
   2153..2944    +  CDS            neo: KKA2_KLEPN - Also known as kan, nptII. Experimental evidence at protein level: Swiss-Prot protein existence level 1. Resistance to kanamycin, neomycin, paromomycin, ribostamycin, butirosin and gentamicin B. From Klebsiella pneumoniae.
   2963..3551    +  misc_feature   WPRE: woodchuck hepatitis virus posttranscriptional regulatory element
   3602..3621    +  misc_feature   cPPT/CTS (fragment): central polypurine tract and central termination sequence of HIV-1
   3623..3856    +  LTR            3' LTR (ΔU3): self-inactivating 3' long terminal repeat (LTR) from HIV-1
   3934..4055    +  polyA_signal   SV40 poly(A) signal: SV40 polyadenylation signal
   4095..4230    +  rep_origin     SV40 ori: SV40 origin of replication
   4251..4269    -  promoter       T7 promoter: promoter for bacteriophage T7 RNA polymerase
   4277..4432    +  CDS            lacZα (fragment): LacZα fragment of β-galactosidase; lacZ fragment
   4437..4865    +  rep_origin     f1 ori (sequence partly withheld): f1 bacteriophage origin of replication; arrow indicates direction of (+) strand synthesis
   4918..5022    +  promoter       AmpR promoter: bla
   5023..5883    +  CDS            AmpR: β-lactamase; bla; confers resistance to ampicillin, carbenicillin, and related antibiotics
   6054..6642    +  rep_origin     ori: high-copy-number ColE1/pMB1/pBR322/pUC origin of replication
   6825..6917    +  CDS            lacI (fragment): lac repressor; lacI; The lac repressor binds to the lac operator to inhibit transcription in E. coli. This inhibition can be relieved by adding lactose or isopropyl-β-D-thiogalactopyranoside (IPTG).
   6930..6951    +  protein_bind   CAP binding site: CAP binding activates transcription in the presence of cAMP. E. coli catabolite activator protein
   6966..6996    +  promoter       lac promoter: promoter for the E. coli lac operon
   7004..7020    +  protein_bind   lac operator: The lac repressor binds to the lac operator to inhibit transcription in E. coli. This inhibition can be relieved by adding lactose or isopropyl-β-D-thiogalactopyranoside (IPTG). lac repressor encoded by lacI
   7065..7083    +  promoter       T3 promoter: promoter for bacteriophage T3 RNA polymerase
   7111..7337    +  promoter       RSV promoter: Rous sarcoma virus enhancer/promoter
   7338..7518    +  LTR            5' LTR (truncated): truncated 5' long terminal repeat (LTR) from HIV-1
   7565..7690    +  misc_feature   HIV-1 Ψ: packaging signal of human immunodeficiency virus type 1
   7674..8037    +  CDS            HIV-1 gag (fragment): gag protein from human immunodeficiency virus 1; gag
   8183..8416    +  misc_feature   RRE: The Rev response element (RRE) of HIV-1 allows for Rev-dependent mRNA export from the nucleus to the cytoplasm.
   8793..8819    +  CDS            Rev (fragment): human immunodeficiency virus 1 (HIV-1) Rev protein; rev; enhances nuclear export of unspliced and incompletely spliced viral mRNAs
   8829..8946    +  misc_feature   cPPT/CTS: central polypurine tract and central termination sequence of HIV-1
   9015..9226    +  promoter       EF-1α core promoter: core promoter for human elongation factor EF-1α
>Addgene plasmid #118661 | LentiV_Neo_WT_ZFP64 | addgene full sequence | sequence record 230409 | Addgene NGS Result
GTGTCGTGACGCGGGATCCGCCACCATGAACGCGAGCAGCGAGGGCGAGAGCTTCGCGGGCTCGGTGCAA
ATTCCAGGTGGCACAACGGTGCTGGTGGAGCTGACTCCCGACATCCATATCTGCGGCATCTGCAAGCAGC
AGTTTAACAACCTGGATGCCTTTGTAGCTCACAAGCAAAGTGGCTGCCAGCTGACAGGCACATCCGCAGC
AGCCCCCAGCACGGTCCAGTTTGTATCGGAGGAAACAGTGCCTGCCACCCAGACTCAGACCACCACCAGA
ACCATCACCTCGGAGACCCAGACAATCACAGTTTCAGCTCCAGAATTTGTTTTTGAACATGGCTATCAAA
CTTACCTGCCCACGGAAAGTAATGAAAACCAGACAGCCACTGTCATCTCTCTCCCTGCCAAGTCACGCAC
CAAAAAGCCCACAACACCACCTGCTCAGAAAAGGCTTAACTGTTGCTATCCAGGTTGCCAATTCAAGACT
GCTTATGGCATGAAGGACATGGAGCGGCATTTAAAAATTCACACGGGAGACAAACCCCATAAGTGTGAAG
TCTGTGGCAAGTGCTTTAGCCGGAAAGACAAGCTGAAAACTCACATGCGGTGCCACACGGGCGTGAAGCC
CTACAAGTGTAAGACGTGTGACTACGCCGCTGCCGACAGCAGCAGCCTCAACAAGCACCTGAGGATCCAC
TCGGACGAGCGGCCCTTCAAATGCCAGATCTGCCCCTACGCCAGCCGCAACTCCAGCCAGCTCACTGTCC
ACCTGCGATCCCACACGGGGGACGCCCCCTTCCAGTGCTGGCTCTGTAGCGCCAAGTTCAAAATCAGCTC
GGACTTGAAAAGGCACATGCGGGTGCACTCGGGGGAGAAGCCTTTCAAGTGCGAGTTCTGCAATGTCCGC
TGCACCATGAAGGGGAACCTCAAGTCGCACATCCGTATCAAGCACAGCGGGAATAACTTCAAGTGTCCTC
ATTGCGACTTCCTGGGTGACAGCAAAGCCACCCTCCGGAAGCACAGCCGCGTGCACCAGTCGGAGCATCC
TGAGAAGTGCTCGGAATGCAGCTACTCCTGCTCCAGCAAGGCCGCCCTGCGCATCCACGAGCGTATCCAC
TGCACCGACCGCCCTTTCAAGTGCAACTACTGCAGCTTCGACACCAAACAGCCCAGCAACCTGAGCAAGC
ACATGAAGAAGTTCCACGGGGACATGGTTAAGACTGAGGCTCTAGAGAGGAAGGACACCGGCAGGCAGAG
CAGCCGGCAGGTGGCCAAGCTGGATGCCAAGAAGAGTTTCCACTGCGATATATGCGATGCCTCCTTCATG
CGGGAGGACTCGCTCCGCAGCCACAAGAGACAGCACAGTGAGTACAGTGAGAGTAAGAACTCGGACGTGA
CCGTTCTCCAGTTTCAGATCGACCCCAGCAAGCAGCCCGCCACGCCCCTCACTGTGGGACACCTCCAGGT
GCCCCTCCAGCCCAGCCAAGTGCCCCAGTTCAGCGAGGGAAGAGTCAAAATCATCGTTGGGCATCAGGTG
CCCCAGGCGAACACCATCGTCCAGGCTGCCGCTGCTGCAGTGAACATCGTCCCGCCTGCCTTGGTGGCCC
AGAACCCAGAGGAACTCCCAGGGAACAGCCGGCTGCAGATCCTGCGCCAGGTCAGTCTGATCGCCCCCCC
TCAGTCCTCGCGGTGTCCGAGCGAGGCGGGCGCAATGACCCAGCCGGCTGTCCTGCTGACCACCCACGAG
CAGACGGACGGAGCCACTCTGCACCAGACTCTCATCCCCACGGCCTCAGGTGGCCCCCAGGAAGGCTCTG
GCAATCAAACTTTCATTACCAGTTCGGGTATTACTTGCACTGACTTTGAAGGCCTAAACGCCTTGATTCA
GGAGGGGACAGCAGAAGTGACAGTGGTGAGCGATGGAGGCCAGAACATCGCAGTGGCCACCACAGCGCCA
CCGGTCTTCTCCTCCTCTTCCCAGCAAGAACTACCCAAGCAGACCTACTCCATCATTCAAGGGGCAGCCC
ATCCAGCTTTGCTCTGTCCCGCCGACTCCATTCCAGATGGCAGCGGCGCCACCAACTTCAGCCTGCTGAA
GCAGGCCGGCGACGTGGAGGAGAACCCCGGCCCCATGACCGAGTACAAGCCCATGATTGAACAAGATGGA
TTGCACGCAGGTTCTCCGGCCGCTTGGGTGGAGAGGCTATTCGGCTATGACTGGGCACAACAGACAATCG
GCTGCTCTGATGCCGCCGTGTTCCGGCTGTCAGCGCAGGGGCGCCCGGTTCTTTTTGTCAAGACCGACCT
GTCCGGTGCCCTGAATGAACTGCAGGACGAGGCAGCGCGGCTATCGTGGCTGGCCACGACGGGCGTTCCT
TGCGCAGCTGTGCTCGACGTTGTCACTGAAGCGGGAAGGGACTGGCTGCTATTGGGCGAAGTGCCGGGGC
AGGATCTCCTGTCATCTCACCTTGCTCCTGCCGAGAAAGTATCCATCATGGCTGATGCAATGCGGCGGCT
GCATACGCTTGATCCGGCTACCTGCCCATTCGACCACCAAGCGAAACATCGCATCGAGCGAGCACGTACT
CGGATGGAAGCCGGTCTTGTCGATCAGGATGATCTGGACGAAGAGCATCAGGGGCTCGCGCCAGCCGAAC
TGTTCGCCAGGCTCAAGGCGCGCATGCCCGACGGCGAGGATCTCGTCGTGACCCATGGCGATGCCTGCTT
GCCGAATATCATGGTGGAAAATGGCCGCTTTTCTGGATTCATCGACTGTGGCCGGCTGGGTGTGGCGGAC
CGCTATCAGGACATAGCGTTGGCTACCCGTGATATTGCTGAAGAGCTTGGCGGCGAATGGGCTGACCGCT
TCCTCGTGCTTTACGGTATCGCCGCTCCCGATTCGCAGCGCATCGCCTTCTATCGCCTTCTTGACGAGTT
CTTCTGAACGCGTTAAGTCGACAATCAACCTCTGGATTACAAAATTTGTGAAAGATTGACTGGTATTCTT
AACTATGTTGCTCCTTTTACGCTATGTGGATACGCTGCTTTAATGCCTTTGTATCATGCTATTGCTTCCC
GTATGGCTTTCATTTTCTCCTCCTTGTATAAATCCTGGTTGCTGTCTCTTTATGAGGAGTTGTGGCCCGT
TGTCAGGCAACGTGGCGTGGTGTGCACTGTGTTTGCTGACGCAACCCCCACTGGTTGGGGCATTGCCACC
ACCTGTCAGCTCCTTTCCGGGACTTTCGCTTTCCCCCTCCCTATTGCCACGGCGGAACTCATCGCCGCCT
GCCTTGCCCGCTGCTGGACAGGGGCTCGGCTGTTGGGCACTGACAATTCCGTGGTGTTGTCGGGGAAATC
ATCGTCCTTTCCTTGGCTGCTCGCCTGTGTTGCCACCTGGATTCTGCGCGGGACGTCCTTCTGCTACGTC
CCTTCGGCCCTCAATCCAGCGGACCTTCCTTCCCGCGGCCTGCTGCCGGCTCTGCGGCCTCTTCCGCGTC
TTCGCCTTCGCCCTCAGACGAGTCGGATCTCCCTTTGGGCCGCCTCCCCGCGTCGACTTTAAGACCAATG
ACTTACAAGGCAGCTGTAGATCTTAGCCACTTTTTAAAAGAAAAGGGGGGACTGGAAGGGCTAATTCACT
CCCAACGAAGACAAGATCTGCTTTTTGCTTGTACTGGGTCTCTCTGGTTAGACCAGATCTGAGCCTGGGA
GCTCTCTGGCTAACTAGGGAACCCACTGCTTAAGCCTCAATAAAGCTTGCCTTGAGTGCTTCAAGTAGTG
TGTGCCCGTCTGTTGTGTGACTCTGGTAACTAGAGATCCCTCAGACCCTTTTAGTCAGTGTGGAAAATCT
CTAGCAGTACGTATAGTAGTTCATGTCATCTTATTATTCAGTATTTATAACTTGCAAAGAAATGAATATC
AGAGAGTGAGAGGAACTTGTTTATTGCAGCTTATAATGGTTACAAATAAAGCAATAGCATCACAAATTTC
ACAAATAAAGCATTTTTTTCACTGCATTCTAGTTGTGGTTTGTCCAAACTCATCAATGTATCTTATCATG
TCTGGCTCTAGCTATCCCGCCCCTAACTCCGCCCATCCCGCCCCTAACTCCGCCCAGTTCCGCCCATTCT
CCGCCCCATGGCTGACTAATTTTTTTTATTTATGCAGAGGCCGAGGCCGCCTCGGCCTCTGAGCTATTCC
AGAAGTAGTGAGGAGGCTTTTTTGGAGGCCTAGGGACGTACCCAATTCGCCCTATAGTGAGTCGTATTAC
GCGCGCTCACTGGCCGTCGTTTTACAACGTCGTGACTGGGAAAACCCTGGCGTTACCCAACTTAATCGCC
TTGCAGCACATCCCCCTTTCGCCAGCTGGCGTAATAGCGAAGAGGCCCGCACCGATCGCCCTTCCCAACA
GTTGCGCAGCCTGAATGGCGAATGGG
[124 nt withheld, positions 4437-4560]
C
[91 nt withheld, positions 4562-4652]
A
[49 nt withheld, positions 4654-4702]
CCTTTGACGTTGGAGTCCACGTTCTTT
[37 nt withheld, positions 4730-4766]
ACCCTATCTCGGTCTATTCTTTTGATTTATAAGGGATTTTGCCGATTTCGGCCTATTGGTTAAAAAATGA
GCTGATTTAACAAAAATTTAACGCGAATTTTAACAAAATATTAACGCTTACAATTTAGGTGGCACTTTTC
GGGGAAATGTGCGCGGAACCCCTATTTGTTTATTTTTCTAAATACATTCAAATATGTATCCGCTCATGAG
ACAATAACCCTGATAAATGCTTCAATAATATTGAAAAAGGAAGAGTATGAGTATTCAACATTTCCGTGTC
GCCCTTATTCCCTTTTTTGCGGCATTTTGCCTTCCTGTTTTTGCTCACCCAGAAACGCTGGTGAAAGTAA
AAGATGCTGAAGATCAGTTGGGTGCACGAGTGGGTTACATCGAACTGGATCTCAACAGCGGTAAGATCCT
TGAGAGTTTTCGCCCCGAAGAACGTTTTCCAATGATGAGCACTTTTAAAGTTCTGCTATGTGGCGCGGTA
TTATCCCGTATTGACGCCGGGCAAGAGCAACTCGGTCGCCGCATACACTATTCTCAGAATGACTTGGTTG
AGTACTCACCAGTCACAGAAAAGCATCTTACGGATGGCATGACAGTAAGAGAATTATGCAGTGCTGCCAT
AACCATGAGTGATAACACTGCGGCCAACTTACTTCTGACAACGATCGGAGGACCGAAGGAGCTAACCGCT
TTTTTGCACAACATGGGGGATCATGTAACTCGCCTTGATCGTTGGGAACCGGAGCTGAATGAAGCCATAC
CAAACGACGAGCGTGACACCACGATGCCTGTAGCAATGGCAACAACGTTGCGCAAACTATTAACTGGCGA
ACTACTTACTCTAGCTTCCCGGCAACAATTAATAGACTGGATGGAGGCGGATAAAGTTGCAGGACCACTT
CTGCGCTCGGCCCTTCCGGCTGGCTGGTTTATTGCTGATAAATCTGGAGCCGGTGAGCGTGGGTCTCGCG
GTATCATTGCAGCACTGGGGCCAGATGGTAAGCCCTCCCGTATCGTAGTTATCTACACGACGGGGAGTCA
GGCAACTATGGATGAACGAAATAGACAGATCGCTGAGATAGGTGCCTCACTGATTAAGCATTGGTAACTG
TCAGACCAAGTTTACTCATATATACTTTAGATTGATTTAAAACTTCATTTTTAATTTAAAAGGATCTAGG
TGAAGATCCTTTTTGATAATCTCATGACCAAAATCCCTTAACGTGAGTTTTCGTTCCACTGAGCGTCAGA
CCCCGTAGAAAAGATCAAAGGATCTTCTTGAGATCCTTTTTTTCTGCGCGTAATCTGCTGCTTGCAAACA
AAAAAACCACCGCTACCAGCGGTGGTTTGTTTGCCGGATCAAGAGCTACCAACTCTTTTTCCGAAGGTAA
CTGGCTTCAGCAGAGCGCAGATACCAAATACTGTTCTTCTAGTGTAGCCGTAGTTAGGCCACCACTTCAA
GAACTCTGTAGCACCGCCTACATACCTCGCTCTGCTAATCCTGTTACCAGTGGCTGCTGCCAGTGGCGAT
AAGTCGTGTCTTACCGGGTTGGACTCAAGACGATAGTTACCGGATAAGGCGCAGCGGTCGGGCTGAACGG
GGGGTTCGTGCACACAGCCCAGCTTGGAGCGAACGACCTACACCGAACTGAGATACCTACAGCGTGAGCT
ATGAGAAAGCGCCACGCTTCCCGAAGGGAGAAAGGCGGACAGGTATCCGGTAAGCGGCAGGGTCGGAACA
GGAGAGCGCACGAGGGAGCTTCCAGGGGGAAACGCCTGGTATCTTTATAGTCCTGTCGGGTTTCGCCACC
TCTGACTTGAGCGTCGATTTTTGTGATGCTCGTCAGGGGGGCGGAGCCTATGGAAAAACGCCAGCAACGC
GGCCTTTTTACGGTTCCTGGCCTTTTGCTGGCCTTTTGCTCACATGTTCTTTCCTGCGTTATCCCCTGAT
TCTGTGGATAACCGTATTACCGCCTTTGAGTGAGCTGATACCGCTCGCCGCAGCCGAACGACCGAGCGCA
GCGAGTCAGTGAGCGAGGAAGCGGAAGAGCGCCCAATACGCAAACCGCCTCTCCCCGCGCGTTGGCCGAT
TCATTAATGCAGCTGGCACGACAGGTTTCCCGACTGGAAAGCGGGCAGTGAGCGCAACGCAATTAATGTG
AGTTAGCTCACTCATTAGGCACCCCAGGCTTTACACTTTATGCTTCCGGCTCGTATGTTGTGTGGAATTG
TGAGCGGATAACAATTTCACACAGGAAACAGCTATGACCATGATTACGCCAAGCGCGCAATTAACCCTCA
CTAAAGGGAACAAAAGCTGGAGCTGCAAGCTTAATGTAGTCTTATGCAATACTCTTGTAGTCTTGCAACA
TGGTAACGATGAGTTAGCAACATGCCTTACAAGGAGAGAAAAAGCACCGTGCATGCCGATTGGTGGAAGT
AAGGTGGTACGATCGTGCCTTATTAGGAAGGCAACAGACGGGTCTGACATGGATTGGACGAACCACTGAA
TTGCCGCATTGCAGAGATATTGTATTTAAGTGCCTAGCTCGATACATAAACGGGTCTCTCTGGTTAGACC
AGATCTGAGCCTGGGAGCTCTCTGGCTAACTAGGGAACCCACTGCTTAAGCCTCAATAAAGCTTGCCTTG
AGTGCTTCAAGTAGTGTGTGCCCGTCTGTTGTGTGACTCTGGTAACTAGAGATCCCTCAGACCCTTTTAG
TCAGTGTGGAAAATCTCTAGCAGTGGCGCCCGAACAGGGACTTGAAAGCGAAAGGGAAACCAGAGGAGCT
CTCTCGACGCAGGACTCGGCTTGCTGAAGCGCGCACGGCAAGAGGCGAGGGGCGGCGACTGGTGAGTACG
CCAAAAATTTTGACTAGCGGAGGCTAGAAGGAGAGAGATGGGTGCGAGAGCGTCAGTATTAAGCGGGGGA
GAATTAGATCGCGATGGGAAAAAATTCGGTTAAGGCCAGGGGGAAAGAAAAAATATAAATTAAAACATAT
AGTATGGGCAAGCAGGGAGCTAGAACGATTCGCAGTTAATCCTGGCCTGTTAGAAACATCAGAAGGCTGT
AGACAAATACTGGGACAGCTACAACCATCCCTTCAGACAGGATCAGAAGAACTTAGATCATTATATAATA
CAGTAGCAACCCTCTATTGTGTGCATCAAAGGATAGAGATAAAAGACACCAAGGAAGCTTTAGACAAGAT
AGAGGAAGAGCAAAACAAAAGTAAGACCACCGCACAGCAAGCGGCCGCTGATCTTCAGACCTGGAGGAGG
AGATATGAGGGACAATTGGAGAAGTGAATTATATAAATATAAAGTAGTAAAAATTGAACCATTAGGAGTA
GCACCCACCAAGGCAAAGAGAAGAGTGGTGCAGAGAGAAAAAAGAGCAGTGGGAATAGGAGCTTTGTTCC
TTGGGTTCTTGGGAGCAGCAGGAAGCACTATGGGCGCAGCGTCAATGACGCTGACGGTACAGGCCAGACA
ATTATTGTCTGGTATAGTGCAGCAGCAGAACAATTTGCTGAGGGCTATTGAGGCGCAACAGCATCTGTTG
CAACTCACAGTCTGGGGCATCAAGCAGCTCCAGGCAAGAATCCTGGCTGTGGAAAGATACCTAAAGGATC
AACAGCTCCTGGGGATTTGGGGTTGCTCTGGAAAACTCATTTGCACCACTGCTGTGCCTTGGAATGCTAG
TTGGAGTAATAAATCTCTGGAACAGATTTGGAATCACACGACCTGGATGGAGTGGGACAGAGAAATTAAC
AATTACACAAGCTTAATACACTCCTTAATTGAAGAATCGCAAAACCAGCAAGAAAAGAATGAACAAGAAT
TATTGGAATTAGATAAATGGGCAAGTTTGTGGAATTGGTTTAACATAACAAATTGGCTGTGGTATATAAA
ATTATTCATAATGATAGTAGGAGGCTTGGTAGGTTTAAGAATAGTTTTTGCTGTACTTTCTATAGTGAAT
AGAGTTAGGCAGGGATATTCACCATTATCGTTTCAGACCCACCTCCCAACCCCGAGGGGACCCAGACCAC
AATTTTAAAAGAAAAGGGGGGATTGGGAGGTACAGTGCAGGGGAAAGAATAGTAGACATAATAGCAACAG
ACATACAAACTAAAGAATTACAAAAACAAATTACAAAAATTCAAAATTTTCGGGTTTATTACAGGGACAG
CAGAGATCCACTTTGGCGCCGGCTCGAGTGGCTCCGGTGCCCGTCAGTGGGCAGAGCGCACATCGCCCAC
AGTCCCCGAGAAGTTGGGGGGAGGGGTCGGCAATTGAACCGGTGCCTAGAGAAGGTGGCGCGGGGTAAAC
TGGGAAAGTGATGTCGTGTACTGGCTCCGCCTTTTTCCCGAGGGTGGGGGAGAACCGTATATAAGTGCAG
TAGTCGCCGTGAACGTTCTTTTTCGCAACGGGTTTGCCGCCAGAACACAG
